Addgene plasmid #19279: Human Bcl-2/pcDNA3
Depositing lab: Philip Leder. Depositing organization: Harvard Medical School. Publication: F16, a mitochondriotoxic compound, triggers apoptosis or necrosis depending on the genetic background of the target carcinoma cell. Fantin VR, Leder P. Cancer Res. 2004 Jan 1. 64(1):329-36. 10.1158/0008-5472.CAN-03-0899 PubMed 14729642.
Backbone
  Vector backbone: pcDNA3
  Backbone size w/o insert (bp): 5400
  Vector type: Mammalian Expression
Growth in bacteria
  Bacterial resistance: Ampicillin, 100 μg/mL
  Growth temperature: 37°C
  Growth strain: DH5alpha
  Copy number: High Copy
Gene/Insert
  Gene/Insert name: human Bcl-2
  Species: H. sapiens (human)
  Insert size (bp): 1000
  Entrez Gene: BCL2 (a.k.a. Bcl-2, PPP1R50)
  Cloning method: Restriction Enzyme; 5′ cloning site EcoRI (not destroyed); 3′ cloning site EcoRI (not destroyed)
  Sequencing primers: 5′ n/a
Terms and licenses: Academic/Nonprofit Terms; Industry Terms: Not Available to Industry
How to cite: Human Bcl-2/pcDNA3 was a gift from Philip Leder (Addgene plasmid # 19279 ; http://n2t.net/addgene:19279 ; RRID:Addgene_19279)
