[The description below was written by a language model from this plasmid's Addgene catalogue record and pLannotate feature annotations shown in this document.]
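Description:
Human Bcl-2/pcDNA3 is a mammalian expression plasmid that carries the human BCL2 coding sequence in the pcDNA3 backbone. The sequenced construct is about 6.4 kb, consistent with a roughly 1 kb insert in a 5.4 kb vector. It is maintained in E. coli at high copy through a ColE1/pUC-type origin and selected with ampicillin via the β-lactamase gene and its own promoter. An f1 origin is also present, which allows single-stranded DNA production. For mammalian cells, the backbone supplies a neomycin phosphotransferase gene driven by the SV40 enhancer/early promoter and terminated by an SV40 polyadenylation signal, allowing G418 selection of stable transfectants. Short annotated fragments such as ble, lacI, bom, a second partial SV40 promoter hit and a truncated HIV-1 LTR appear to be backbone remnants or automated-annotation matches rather than functional elements.

The insert was cloned into a single EcoRI site, which is retained at both ends. The feature table shows the BCL2 open reading frame in the sense orientation downstream of the human cytomegalovirus immediate-early enhancer and promoter and upstream of the bovine growth hormone polyadenylation signal. This arrangement gives strong constitutive expression in transfected mammalian cells. No epitope tag or reporter fusion is annotated, so the protein appears to be expressed untagged. T7 and SP6 promoters flank the cloning region and can serve for in vitro transcription or as sequencing primer sites. BCL2 is an anti-apoptotic protein that regulates mitochondrial membrane permeability and limits caspase activation. The associated study examined whether a mitochondriotoxic compound triggers apoptosis or necrosis depending on the genetic background of carcinoma cells, which suggests the plasmid was used to overexpress Bcl-2 and test its effect on the mode of cell death.
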