Features (pLannotate 1.2.2; 21 found; start..end, strand, type, name):
     28..80      -  misc_feature   bom (fragment): basis of mobility region from pBR322
    235..614     +  enhancer       CMV enhancer: human cytomegalovirus immediate early enhancer
    615..818     +  promoter       CMV promoter: human cytomegalovirus (CMV) immediate early promoter
    814..847     +  LTR            5' LTR (truncated) (fragment): truncated 5' long terminal repeat (LTR) from HIV-1
    863..881     +  promoter       T7 promoter: promoter for bacteriophage T7 RNA polymerase
   1003..1719    +  CDS            BCL2: BCL2_HUMAN - Experimental evidence at protein level: Swiss-Prot protein existence level 1. Suppresses apoptosis in a variety of cell systems including factor-dependent lymphohematopoietic and neural cells. Regulates cell death by controlling the mitochondrial membrane permeability. Appears to function in a feedback loop system with caspases. Inhibits caspase activity either by preventing the release of cytochrome c from the mitochondria and/or by binding to the apoptosis-activating factor (APAF-1). May attenuate inflammation by impairing NLRP1-inflammasome activation, hence CASP1 activation an
   1946..1964    -  promoter       SP6 promoter: promoter for bacteriophage SP6 RNA polymerase
   1990..2214    +  polyA_signal   bGH poly(A) signal: bovine growth hormone polyadenylation signal
   2218..2239    +  promoter       SV40 promoter (fragment): SV40 enhancer and early promoter
   2260..2688    +  rep_origin     f1 ori (sequence partly withheld): f1 bacteriophage origin of replication; arrow indicates direction of (+) strand synthesis
   2702..3031    +  promoter       SV40 promoter: SV40 enhancer and early promoter
   3098..3889    +  CDS            neo: KKA2_KLEPN - Also known as kan, nptII. Experimental evidence at protein level: Swiss-Prot protein existence level 1. Resistance to kanamycin, neomycin, paromomycin, ribostamycin, butirosin and gentamicin B. From Klebsiella pneumoniae.
   3913..4071    +  CDS            ble (fragment): BLE_KLEPN - Experimental evidence at protein level: Swiss-Prot protein existence level 1. Binding protein with a strong affinity to the bleomycin family of antibiotics. Binds to CL990; an antimitotic-antibiotic compound. From Klebsiella pneumoniae.
   4066..4187    +  polyA_signal   SV40 poly(A) signal: SV40 polyadenylation signal
   4260..4276    -  protein_bind   lac operator: The lac repressor binds to the lac operator to inhibit transcription in E. coli. This inhibition can be relieved by adding lactose or isopropyl-β-D-thiogalactopyranoside (IPTG). lac repressor encoded by lacI
   4284..4314    -  promoter       lac promoter: promoter for the E. coli lac operon
   4329..4350    -  protein_bind   CAP binding site: CAP binding activates transcription in the presence of cAMP. E. coli catabolite activator protein
   4363..4455    -  CDS            lacI (fragment): lac repressor; lacI; The lac repressor binds to the lac operator to inhibit transcription in E. coli. This inhibition can be relieved by adding lactose or isopropyl-β-D-thiogalactopyranoside (IPTG).
   4638..5226    -  rep_origin     ori: high-copy-number ColE1/pMB1/pBR322/pUC origin of replication
   5397..6257    -  CDS            AmpR: β-lactamase; bla; confers resistance to ampicillin, carbenicillin, and related antibiotics
   6258..6362    -  promoter       AmpR promoter: bla
>Addgene plasmid #19279 | Human Bcl-2/pcDNA3 | addgene full sequence | sequence record 424132 | Addgene NGS Result
GACGGATCGGGAGATCTCCCGATCCCCTATGGTGCACTCTCAGTACAATCTGCTCTGATGCCGCATAGTT
AAGCCAGTATCTGCTCCCTGCTTGTGTGTTGGAGGTCGCTGAGTAGTGCGCGAGCAAAATTTAAGCTACA
ACAAGGCAAGGCTTGACCGACAATTGCATGAAGAATCTGCTTAGGGTTAGGCGTTTTGCGCTGCTTCGCG
ATGTACGGGCCAGATATACGCGTTGACATTGATTATTGACTAGTTATTAATAGTAATCAATTACGGGGTC
ATTAGTTCATAGCCCATATATGGAGTTCCGCGTTACATAACTTACGGTAAATGGCCCGCCTGGCTGACCG
CCCAACGACCCCCGCCCATTGACGTCAATAATGACGTATGTTCCCATAGTAACGCCAATAGGGACTTTCC
ATTGACGTCAATGGGTGGAGTATTTACGGTAAACTGCCCACTTGGCAGTACATCAAGTGTATCATATGCC
AAGTACGCCCCCTATTGACGTCAATGACGGTAAATGGCCCGCCTGGCATTATGCCCAGTACATGACCTTA
TGGGACTTTCCTACTTGGCAGTACATCTACGTATTAGTCATCGCTATTACCATGGTGATGCGGTTTTGGC
AGTACATCAATGGGCGTGGATAGCGGTTTGACTCACGGGGATTTCCAAGTCTCCACCCCATTGACGTCAA
TGGGAGTTTGTTTTGGCACCAAAATCAACGGGACTTTCCAAAATGTCGTAACAACTCCGCCCCATTGACG
CAAATGGGCGGTAGGCGTGTACGGTGGGAGGTCTATATAAGCAGAGCTCTCTGGCTAACTAGAGAACCCA
CTGCTTACTGGCTTATCGAAATTAATACGACTCACTATAGGGAGACCCAAGCTTGGTACCGAGCTCGGAT
CCACTAGTAACGGCCGCCAGTGTGCTGGAATTCCGGGGGGAGAGCTGGGGCGAGAGGTGCCGTTGGCCCC
CGTTGCTTTTCCTCTGGGAAGGATGGCGCACGCTGGGAGAACGGGGTACGATAACCGGGAGATAGTGATG
AAGTACATCCATTATAAGCTGTCGCAGAGGGGCTACGAGTGGGATGCGGGAGATGTGGGCGCCGCGCCCC
CGGGGGCCGCCCCCGCACCGGGCATCTTCTCCTCCCAGCCCGGGCACACGCCCCATCCAGCCGCATCCCG
CGACCCGGTCGCCAGGACCTCGCCGCTGCAGACCCCGGCTGCCCCCGGCGCCGCCGCGGGGCCTGCGCTC
AGCCCGGTGCCACCTGTGGTCCACCTGACCCTCCGCCAGGCCGGCGACGACTTCTCCCGCCGCTACCGCC
GCGACTTCGCCGAGATGTCCAGCCAGCTGCACCTGACGCCCTTCACCGCGCGGGGACGCTTTGCCACGGT
GGTGGAGGAGCTCTTCAGGGACGGGGTGAACTGGGGGAGGATTGTGGCCTTCTTTGAGTTCGGTGGGGTC
ATGTGTGTGGAGAGCGTCAACCGGGAGATGTCGCCCCTGGTGGACAACATCGCCCTGTGGATGACTGAGT
ACCTGAACCGGCACCTGCACACCTGGATCCAGGATAACGGAGGCTGGGATGCCTTTGTGGAACTGTACGG
CCCCAGCATGCGGCCTCTGTTTGATTTCTCCTGGCTGTCTCTGAAGACTCTGCTCAGTTTGGCCCTGGTG
GGAGCTTGCATCACCCTGGGTGCCTATCTGGGCCACAAGTGAAGTCAACATGCCTGCCCCAAACAAATAT
GCAAAAGGTTCACTAAAGCAGTAGAAATAATATGCATTGTCAGTGATGTACCATGAAACAAAGCTGCAGG
CTGTTTAAGAAAAAATAACACGCACAACATACACACATACACATGCATAAACATACACACATACGGAATT
CTGCAGATATCCATCACACTGGCGGCCGCTCGAGCATGCATCTAGAGGGCCCTATTCTATAGTGTCACCT
AAATGCTAGAGCTCGCTGATCAGCCTCGACTGTGCCTTCTAGTTGCCAGCCATCTGTTGTTTGCCCCTCC
CCCGTGCCTTCCTTGACCCTGGAAGGTGCCACTCCCACTGTCCTTTCCTAATAAAATGAGGAAATTGCAT
CGCATTGTCTGAGTAGGTGTCATTCTATTCTGGGGGGTGGGGTGGGGCAGGACAGCAAGGGGGAGGATTG
GGAAGACAATAGCAGGCATGCTGGGGATGCGGTGGGCTCTATGGCTTCTGAGGCGGAAAGAACCAGCTGG
GGCTCTAGGGGGTATCCCC
[124 nt withheld, positions 2260-2383]
C
[91 nt withheld, positions 2385-2475]
A
[49 nt withheld, positions 2477-2525]
CCTTTGACGTTGGAGTCCACGTTCTTT
[37 nt withheld, positions 2553-2589]
ACCCTATCTCGGTCTATTCTTTTGATTTATAAGGGATTTTGCCGATTTCGGCCTATTGGTTAAAAAATGA
GCTGATTTAACAAAAATTTAACGCGAATTAATTCTGTGGAATGTGTGTCAGTTAGGGTGTGGAAAGTCCC
CAGGCTCCCCAGCAGGCAGAAGTATGCAAAGCATGCATCTCAATTAGTCAGCAACCAGGTGTGGAAAGTC
CCCAGGCTCCCCAGCAGGCAGAAGTATGCAAAGCATGCATCTCAATTAGTCAGCAACCATAGTCCCGCCC
CTAACTCCGCCCATCCCGCCCCTAACTCCGCCCAGTTCCGCCCATTCTCCGCCCCATGGCTGACTAATTT
TTTTTATTTATGCAGAGGCCGAGGCCGCCTCTGCCTCTGAGCTATTCCAGAAGTAGTGAGGAGGCTTTTT
TGGAGGCCTAGGCTTTTGCAAAAAGCTCCCGGGAGCTTGTATATCCATTTTCGGATCTGATCAAGAGACA
GGATGAGGATCGTTTCGCATGATTGAACAAGATGGATTGCACGCAGGTTCTCCGGCCGCTTGGGTGGAGA
GGCTATTCGGCTATGACTGGGCACAACAGACAATCGGCTGCTCTGATGCCGCCGTGTTCCGGCTGTCAGC
GCAGGGGCGCCCGGTTCTTTTTGTCAAGACCGACCTGTCCGGTGCCCTGAATGAACTGCAGGACGAGGCA
GCGCGGCTATCGTGGCTGGCCACGACGGGCGTTCCTTGCGCAGCTGTGCTCGACGTTGTCACTGAAGCGG
GAAGGGACTGGCTGCTATTGGGCGAAGTGCCGGGGCAGGATCTCCTGTCATCTCACCTTGCTCCTGCCGA
GAAAGTATCCATCATGGCTGATGCAATGCGGCGGCTGCATACGCTTGATCCGGCTACCTGCCCATTCGAC
CACCAAGCGAAACATCGCATCGAGCGAGCACGTACTCGGATGGAAGCCGGTCTTGTCGATCAGGATGATC
TGGACGAAGAGCATCAGGGGCTCGCGCCAGCCGAACTGTTCGCCAGGCTCAAGGCGCGCATGCCCGACGG
CGAGGATCTCGTCGTGACCCATGGCGATGCCTGCTTGCCGAATATCATGGTGGAAAATGGCCGCTTTTCT
GGATTCATCGACTGTGGCCGGCTGGGTGTGGCGGACCGCTATCAGGACATAGCGTTGGCTACCCGTGATA
TTGCTGAAGAGCTTGGCGGCGAATGGGCTGACCGCTTCCTCGTGCTTTACGGTATCGCCGCTCCCGATTC
GCAGCGCATCGCCTTCTATCGCCTTCTTGACGAGTTCTTCTGAGCGGGACTCTGGGGTTCGAAATGACCG
ACCAAGCGACGCCCAACCTGCCATCACGAGATTTCGATTCCACCGCCGCCTTCTATGAAAGGTTGGGCTT
CGGAATCGTTTTCCGGGACGCCGGCTGGATGATCCTCCAGCGCGGGGATCTCATGCTGGAGTTCTTCGCC
CACCCCAACTTGTTTATTGCAGCTTATAATGGTTACAAATAAAGCAATAGCATCACAAATTTCACAAATA
AAGCATTTTTTTCACTGCATTCTAGTTGTGGTTTGTCCAAACTCATCAATGTATCTTATCATGTCTGTAT
ACCGTCGACCTCTAGCTAGAGCTTGGCGTAATCATGGTCATAGCTGTTTCCTGTGTGAAATTGTTATCCG
CTCACAATTCCACACAACATACGAGCCGGAAGCATAAAGTGTAAAGCCTGGGGTGCCTAATGAGTGAGCT
AACTCACATTAATTGCGTTGCGCTCACTGCCCGCTTTCCAGTCGGGAAACCTGTCGTGCCAGCTGCATTA
ATGAATCGGCCAACGCGCGGGGAGAGGCGGTTTGCGTATTGGGCGCTCTTCCGCTTCCTCGCTCACTGAC
TCGCTGCGCTCGGTCGTTCGGCTGCGGCGAGCGGTATCAGCTCACTCAAAGGCGGTAATACGGTTATCCA
CAGAATCAGGGGATAACGCAGGAAAGAACATGTGAGCAAAAGGCCAGCAAAAGGCCAGGAACCGTAAAAA
GGCCGCGTTGCTGGCGTTTTTCCATAGGCTCCGCCCCCCTGACGAGCATCACAAAAATCGACGCTCAAGT
CAGAGGTGGCGAAACCCGACAGGACTATAAAGATACCAGGCGTTTCCCCCTGGAAGCTCCCTCGTGCGCT
CTCCTGTTCCGACCCTGCCGCTTACCGGATACCTGTCCGCCTTTCTCCCTTCGGGAAGCGTGGCGCTTTC
TCATAGCTCACGCTGTAGGTATCTCAGTTCGGTGTAGGTCGTTCGCTCCAAGCTGGGCTGTGTGCACGAA
CCCCCCGTTCAGCCCGACCGCTGCGCCTTATCCGGTAACTATCGTCTTGAGTCCAACCCGGTAAGACACG
ACTTATCGCCACTGGCAGCAGCCACTGGTAACAGGATTAGCAGAGCGAGGTATGTAGGCGGTGCTACAGA
GTTCTTGAAGTGGTGGCCTAACTACGGCTACACTAGAAGAACAGTATTTGGTATCTGCGCTCTGCTGAAG
CCAGTTACCTTCGGAAAAAGAGTTGGTAGCTCTTGATCCGGCAAACAAACCACCGCTGGTAGCGGTGGTT
TTTTTGTTTGCAAGCAGCAGATTACGCGCAGAAAAAAAGGATCTCAAGAAGATCCTTTGATCTTTTCTAC
GGGGTCTGACGCTCAGTGGAACGAAAACTCACGTTAAGGGATTTTGGTCATGAGATTATCAAAAAGGATC
TTCACCTAGATCCTTTTAAATTAAAAATGAAGTTTTAAATCAATCTAAAGTATATATGAGTAAACTTGGT
CTGACAGTTACCAATGCTTAATCAGTGAGGCACCTATCTCAGCGATCTGTCTATTTCGTTCATCCATAGT
TGCCTGACTCCCCGTCGTGTAGATAACTACGATACGGGAGGGCTTACCATCTGGCCCCAGTGCTGCAATG
ATACCGCGAGACCCACGCTCACCGGCTCCAGATTTATCAGCAATAAACCAGCCAGCCGGAAGGGCCGAGC
GCAGAAGTGGTCCTGCAACTTTATCCGCCTCCATCCAGTCTATTAATTGTTGCCGGGAAGCTAGAGTAAG
TAGTTCGCCAGTTAATAGTTTGCGCAACGTTGTTGCCATTGCTACAGGCATCGTGGTGTCACGCTCGTCG
TTTGGTATGGCTTCATTCAGCTCCGGTTCCCAACGATCAAGGCGAGTTACATGATCCCCCATGTTGTGCA
AAAAAGCGGTTAGCTCCTTCGGTCCTCCGATCGTTGTCAGAAGTAAGTTGGCCGCAGTGTTATCACTCAT
GGTTATGGCAGCACTGCATAATTCTCTTACTGTCATGCCATCCGTAAGATGCTTTTCTGTGACTGGTGAG
TACTCAACCAAGTCATTCTGAGAATAGTGTATGCGGCGACCGAGTTGCTCTTGCCCGGCGTCAATACGGG
ATAATACCGCGCCACATAGCAGAACTTTAAAAGTGCTCATCATTGGAAAACGTTCTTCGGGGCGAAAACT
CTCAAGGATCTTACCGCTGTTGAGATCCAGTTCGATGTAACCCACTCGTGCACCCAACTGATCTTCAGCA
TCTTTTACTTTCACCAGCGTTTCTGGGTGAGCAAAAACAGGAAGGCAAAATGCCGCAAAAAAGGGAATAA
GGGCGACACGGAAATGTTGAATACTCATACTCTTCCTTTTTCAATATTATTGAAGCATTTATCAGGGTTA
TTGTCTCATGAGCGGATACATATTTGAATGTATTTAGAAAAATAAACAAATAGGGGTTCCGCGCACATTT
CCCCGAAAAGTGCCACCTGACGTC
