>Addgene plasmid #19279 | Human Bcl-2/pcDNA3 | addgene partial sequence | sequence record 25092 | CMV-F 5'-CGCAAATGGGCGGTAGGCGTG-3'
CGTGGGNNTTTAGCAGAGCTCTCTGGCTACTAGAGAACCCACTGCTTACTGGCTTATCGAAATTAATACG
ACTCACTATAGGGAGACCCAAGCTTGGTACCGAGCTCGGATCCACTAGTAACGGCCGCCAGTGTGCTGGA
ATTCCGGGGGGAGAGCTGGGGCGAGAGGTGCCGTTGGCCCCCGTTGCTTTTCCTCTGGGAAGGATGGCGC
ACGCTGGGAGAACGGGGTACGATAACCGGGAGATAGTGATGAAGTACATCCATTATAAGCTGTCGCAGAG
GGGCTACGAGTGGGATGCGGGAGATGTGGGCGCCGCGCCCCCGGGGGCCGCCCCCGCACCGGGCATCTTC
TCCTCCCAGCCCGGGCACACGCCCCATCCAGCCGCATCCCGCGACCCGGTCGCCAGGACCTCGCCGCTGC
AGACCCCGGCTGCCCCCGGCGCCGCCGCGGGGCCTGCGCTCAGCCCGGTGCCACCTGTGGTCCACCTGAC
CCTCCGCCAGGCCGGCGACGACTTCTCCCGCCGCTACCGCCGCGACTTCGCCGAGATGTCCAGCCAGCTG
CACCTGACGCCCTTCACCGCGCGGGGACGCTTTGCCACGGTGGTGGAGGAGCTCTTCAGGGACGGGGTGA
ACTGGGGGAGGATTGTGGCCTTCTTTAGNNTCGGTGGGGTCATGTGTGTGGAGANCGTCAACCGGGAGAT
GTCGCCCCTGGTTTGNAANTCCCCCNCTGGGGNNNAATNAATNNGNTAAACNTTGNAACTTGAANATTTG
NAATCCANNATAACGGANGCTGGATGCNTTTGTGAATTGTA
